>Addgene plasmid #117235 | pBECKP-km | depositor full sequence | sequence record 221057 | pBECKP-km sequence 10256 bps
TGTAAAACGACGGCCAGTGAATTGACGCGTATTGGGATGGTACCGGGCCCCCCCTCGAGGTCGACGGTAT
CGATACGGCATCAGAGCAGATTGTACTGAGAGTGCACCATAATCGGCATTTTCTTTTGCGTTTTTATTTG
TTAACTGTTAATTGTCCTTGTTCAAGGATGCTGTCTTTGACAACAGATGTTTTCTTGCCTTTGATGTTCA
GCAGGAAGCTAGGCGCAAACGTTGATTGTTTGTCTGCGTAGAATCCTCTGTTTGTCATATAGCTTGTAAT
CACGACATTGTTTCCTTTCGCTTGAGGTACAGCGAAGTGTGAGTAAGTAAAGGTTACATCGTTAGGATCA
AGATCCATTTTTAACACAAGGCCAGTTTTGTTCAGCGGCTTGTATGGGCCAGTTAAAGAATTAGAAACAT
AACCAAGCATGTAAATATCGTTAGACGTAATGCCGTCAATCGTCATTTTTGATCCGCGGGAGTCAGTGAA
CAGATACCATTTGCCGTTCATTTTAAAGACGTTCGCGCGTTCAATTTCATCTGTTACTGTGTTAGATGCA
ATCAGCGGTTTCATCACTTTTTTCAGTGTGTAATCATCGTTTAGCTCAATCATACCGAGAGCGCCGTTTG
CTAACTCAGCCGTGCGTTTTTTATCGCTTTGCAGAAGTTTTTGACTTTCTTGACGGAAGAATGATGTGCT
TTTGCCATAGTATGCTTTGTTAAATAAAGATTCTTCGCCTTGGTAGCCATCTTCAGTTCCAGTGTTTGCT
TCAAATACTAAGTATTTGTGGCCTTTATCTTCTACGTAGTGAGGATCTCTCAGCGTATGGTTGTCGCCTG
AGCTGTAGTTGCCTTCATCGATGAACTGCTGTACATTTTGATACGTTTTTCCGTCACCGTCAAAGATTGA
TTTATAATCCTCTACACCGTTGATGTTCAAAGAGCTGTCTGATGCTGATACGTTAACTTGTGCAGTTGTC
AGTGTTTGTTTGCCGTAATGTTTACCGGAGAAATCAGTGTAGAATAAACGGATTTTTCCGTCAGATGTAA
ATGTGGCTGAACCTGACCATTCTTGTGTTTGGTCTTTTAGGATAGAATCATTTGCATCGAATTTGTCGCT
GTCTTTAAAGACGCGGCCAGCGTTTTTCCAGCTGTCAATAGAAGTTTCGCCGACTTTTTGATAGAACATG
TAAATCGATGTGTCATCCGCATTTTTAGGATCTCCGGCTAATGCAAAGACGATGTGGTAGCCGTGATAGT
TTGCGACAGTGCCGTCAGCGTTTTGTAATGGCCAGCTGTCCCAAACGTCCAGGCCTTTTGCAGAAGAGAT
ATTTTTAATTGTGGACGAATCGAACTCAGGAACTTGATATTTTTCATTTTTTTGCTGTTCAGGGATTTGC
AGCATATCATGGCGTGTAATATGGGAAATGCCGTATGTTTCCTTATATGGCTTTTGGTTCGTTTCTTTCG
CAAACGCTTGAGTTGCGCCTCCTGCCAGCAGTGCGGTAGTAAAGGTTAATACTGTTGCTTGTTTTGCAAA
CTTTTTGATGTTCATCGTTCATGTCTCCTTTTTTATGTACTGTGTTAGCGGTCTGCTTCTTCCAGCCCTC
CTGTTTGAAGATGGCAAGTTAGTTACGCACAATAAAAAAAGACCTAAAATATGTAAGGGGTGACGCCAAA
GTATACACTTTGCCCTTTACACATTTTAGGTCTTGCCTGCTTTATCAGTAACAAACCCGCGCGATTTACT
TTTCGACCTCATTCTATTAGACTCTCGTTTGGATTGCAACTGGTCTATTTTCCTCTTTTGTTTGATAGAA
AATCATAAAAGGATTTGCAGACTACGGGCCTAAAGAACTAAAAAATCTATCTGTTTCTTTTCATTCTCTG
TATTTTTTATAGTTTCTGTTGCATGGGCATAAAGTTGCAAGCTTGCAAACATGCTTTGGGTAAACATGTA
GGTATTAACGTCAATGCGACAATAGTAGCATTGATTAAATGAGAATTAGTAAGTGTTTTACTTACTAAAT
TTTATTTAACCTAAAAATGAACCACCTGGATGTGTGGGATTAAAAAGTGAAGAGAGGAGGACATATCACA
TGAGTAGCGAAACCGGTCCGGTTGCAGTGGATCCGACCCTGCGCCGTCGCATTGAACCGCACGAGTTTGA
AGTGTTCTTTGATCCGCGCGAGCTGCGCAAAGAAACTTGCCTGCTGTACGAGATTAACTGGGGTGGCCGC
CATAGCATCTGGCGCCATACCAGCCAGAACACCAATAAGCACGTGGAAGTGAATTTTATTGAAAAATTTA
CCACCGAGCGCTACTTCTGCCCTAATACCCGCTGCAGCATCACCTGGTTTCTGAGCTGGAGCCCGTGCGG
CGAATGTAGTCGCGCCATTACCGAGTTCCTGAGCCGCTATCCGCATGTGACCCTGTTCATCTACATCGCC
CGTCTGTACCATCACGCCGATCCGCGCAATCGCCAAGGTCTGCGTGATCTGATTAGCAGCGGTGTGACCA
TCCAGATCATGACCGAACAAGAGAGCGGCTATTGCTGGCGCAACTTCGTGAACTATTCTCCGAGCAACGA
AGCCCACTGGCCGCGTTATCCGCATCTGTGGGTGCGCCTGTATGTGCTGGAGCTGTACTGCATCATCCTG
GGCCTGCCGCCTTGCCTGAATATTCTGCGCCGTAAACAGCCGCAACTGACATTCTTCACCATCGCACTGC
AGAGCTGCCATTATCAGCGCCTGCCGCCGCACATTTTATGGGCCACCGGTCTGAAAAGCGGTAGTGAAAC
TCCGGGCACAAGCGAAAGCGCAACCCCGGAAAGTGATAAGAAATACTCAATAGGCTTAGCTATCGGCACA
AATAGCGTCGGATGGGCGGTGATCACTGATGAATATAAGGTTCCGTCTAAAAAGTTCAAGGTTCTGGGAA
ATACAGACCGCCACAGTATCAAAAAAAATCTTATAGGGGCTCTTTTATTTGACAGTGGAGAGACAGCGGA
AGCGACTCGTCTCAAACGGACAGCTCGTAGAAGGTATACACGTCGGAAGAATCGTATTTGTTATCTACAG
GAGATTTTTTCAAATGAGATGGCGAAAGTAGATGATAGTTTCTTTCATCGACTTGAAGAGTCTTTTTTGG
TGGAAGAAGACAAGAAGCATGAACGTCATCCTATTTTTGGAAATATAGTAGATGAAGTTGCTTATCATGA
GAAATATCCAACTATCTATCATCTGCGAAAAAAATTGGTAGATTCTACTGATAAAGCGGATTTGCGCTTA
ATCTATTTGGCCTTAGCGCATATGATTAAGTTTCGTGGTCATTTTTTGATTGAGGGAGATTTAAATCCTG
ATAATAGTGATGTGGACAAACTATTTATCCAGTTGGTACAAACCTACAATCAATTATTTGAAGAAAACCC
TATTAACGCAAGTGGAGTAGATGCTAAAGCGATTCTTTCTGCACGATTGAGTAAATCAAGACGATTAGAA
AATCTCATTGCTCAGCTCCCCGGTGAGAAGAAAAATGGCTTATTTGGGAATCTCATTGCTTTGTCATTGG
GTTTGACCCCTAATTTTAAATCAAATTTTGATTTGGCAGAAGATGCTAAATTACAGCTTTCAAAAGATAC
TTACGATGATGATTTAGATAATTTATTGGCGCAAATTGGAGATCAATATGCTGATTTGTTTTTGGCAGCT
AAGAATTTATCAGATGCTATTTTACTTTCAGATATCCTAAGAGTAAATACTGAAATAACTAAGGCTCCCC
TATCAGCTTCAATGATTAAACGCTACGATGAACATCATCAAGACTTGACTCTTTTAAAAGCTTTAGTTCG
ACAACAACTTCCAGAAAAGTATAAAGAAATCTTTTTTGATCAATCAAAAAACGGATATGCAGGTTATATT
GATGGGGGAGCTAGCCAAGAAGAATTTTATAAATTTATCAAACCAATTTTAGAAAAAATGGATGGTACTG
AGGAATTATTGGTGAAACTAAATCGTGAAGATTTGCTGCGCAAGCAACGGACCTTTGACAACGGCTCTAT
TCCCCATCAAATTCACTTGGGTGAGCTGCATGCTATTTTGAGAAGACAAGAAGACTTTTATCCATTTTTA
AAAGACAATCGTGAGAAGATTGAAAAAATCTTGACTTTTCGAATTCCTTATTATGTTGGTCCATTGGCGC
GTGGCAATAGTCGTTTTGCATGGATGACTCGGAAGTCTGAAGAAACAATTACCCCATGGAATTTTGAAGA
AGTTGTCGATAAAGGTGCTTCAGCTCAATCATTTATTGAACGCATGACAAACTTTGATAAAAATCTTCCA
AATGAAAAAGTACTACCAAAACATAGTTTGCTTTATGAGTATTTTACGGTTTATAACGAATTGACAAAGG
TCAAATATGTTACTGAAGGAATGCGAAAACCAGCATTTCTTTCAGGTGAACAGAAGAAAGCCATTGTTGA
TTTACTCTTCAAAACAAATCGAAAAGTAACCGTTAAGCAATTAAAAGAAGATTATTTCAAAAAAATAGAA
TGTTTTGATAGTGTTGAAATTTCAGGAGTTGAAGATAGATTTAATGCTTCATTAGGTACCTACCATGATT
TGCTAAAAATTATTAAAGATAAAGATTTTTTGGATAATGAAGAAAATGAAGATATCTTAGAGGATATTGT
TTTAACATTGACCTTATTTGAAGATAGGGAGATGATTGAGGAAAGACTTAAAACATATGCTCACCTCTTT
GATGATAAGGTGATGAAACAGCTTAAACGTCGCCGTTATACTGGTTGGGGACGTTTGTCTCGAAAATTGA
TTAATGGTATTAGGGATAAGCAATCTGGCAAAACAATATTAGATTTTTTGAAATCAGATGGTTTTGCCAA
TCGCAATTTTATGCAGCTGATCCATGATGATAGTTTGACATTTAAAGAAGACATTCAAAAAGCACAAGTG
TCTGGACAAGGCGATAGTTTACATGAACATATTGCAAATTTAGCTGGTAGCCCTGCTATTAAAAAAGGTA
TTTTACAGACTGTAAAAGTTGTTGATGAATTGGTCAAAGTAATGGGGCGGCATAAGCCAGAAAATATCGT
TATTGAAATGGCACGTGAAAATCAGACAACTCAAAAGGGCCAGAAAAATTCGCGAGAGCGTATGAAACGA
ATCGAAGAAGGTATCAAAGAATTAGGAAGTCAGATTCTTAAAGAGCATCCTGTTGAAAATACTCAATTGC
AAAATGAAAAGCTCTATCTCTATTATCTCCAAAATGGAAGAGACATGTATGTGGACCAAGAATTAGATAT
TAATCGTTTAAGTGATTATGATGTCGATCACATTGTTCCACAAAGTTTCCTTAAAGACGATTCAATAGAC
AATAAGGTCTTAACGCGTTCTGATAAAAATCGTGGTAAATCGGATAACGTTCCAAGTGAAGAAGTAGTCA
AAAAGATGAAAAACTATTGGAGACAACTTCTAAACGCCAAGTTAATCACTCAACGTAAGTTTGATAATTT
AACGAAAGCTGAACGTGGAGGTTTGAGTGAACTTGATAAAGCTGGTTTTATCAAACGCCAATTGGTTGAA
ACTCGCCAAATCACTAAGCATGTGGCACAAATTTTGGATAGTCGCATGAATACTAAATACGATGAAAATG
ATAAACTTATTCGAGAGGTTAAAGTGATTACCTTAAAATCTAAATTAGTTTCTGACTTCCGAAAAGATTT
CCAATTCTATAAAGTACGTGAGATTAACAATTACCATCATGCCCATGATGCGTATCTAAATGCCGTCGTT
GGAACTGCTTTGATTAAGAAATATCCAAAACTTGAATCGGAGTTTGTCTATGGTGATTATAAAGTTTATG
ATGTTCGTAAAATGATTGCTAAGTCTGAGCAAGAAATAGGCAAAGCAACCGCAAAATATTTCTTTTACTC
TAATATCATGAACTTCTTCAAAACAGAAATTACACTTGCAAATGGAGAGATTCGCAAACGCCCTCTAATC
GAAACTAATGGGGAAACTGGAGAAATTGTCTGGGATAAAGGGCGAGATTTTGCCACAGTGCGCAAAGTAT
TGTCCATGCCCCAAGTCAATATTGTCAAGAAAACAGAAGTACAGACAGGCGGATTCTCCAAGGAGTCAAT
TTTACCAAAAAGAAATTCGGACAAGCTTATTGCTCGTAAAAAAGACTGGGATCCAAAAAAATATGGTGGT
TTTGATAGTCCAACGGTAGCTTATTCAGTCCTAGTGGTTGCTAAGGTGGAAAAAGGGAAATCGAAGAAGT
TAAAATCCGTTAAAGAGTTACTAGGGATCACAATTATGGAAAGAAGTTCCTTTGAAAAAAATCCGATTGA
CTTTTTAGAAGCTAAAGGATATAAGGAAGTTAAAAAAGACTTAATCATTAAACTACCTAAATATAGTCTT
TTTGAGTTAGAAAACGGTCGTAAACGGATGCTGGCTAGTGCCGGAGAATTACAAAAAGGAAATGAGCTGG
CTCTGCCAAGCAAATATGTGAATTTTTTATATTTAGCTAGTCATTATGAAAAGTTGAAGGGTAGTCCAGA
AGATAACGAACAAAAACAATTGTTTGTGGAGCAGCATAAGCATTATTTAGATGAGATTATTGAGCAAATC
AGTGAATTTTCTAAGCGTGTTATTTTAGCAGATGCCAATTTAGATAAAGTTCTTAGTGCATATAACAAAC
ATAGAGACAAACCAATACGTGAACAAGCAGAAAATATTATTCATTTATTTACGTTGACGAATCTTGGAGC
TCCCGCTGCTTTTAAATATTTTGATACAACAATTGATCGTAAACGATATACGTCTACAAAAGAAGTTTTA
GATGCCACTCTTATCCATCAATCCATCACTGGTCTTTATGAAACACGCATTGATTTGAGTCAGCTAGGAG
GTGACTGATGGCTGGTTGGCGTACTGTTGTGGTAAATACCAAGCTTGATATCTTGACAGCTAGCTCAGTC
CTAGGTATAATACTAGTCGAGACCATTGGTCTCAGTTTTAGAGCTAGAAATAGCAAGTTAAAATAAGGCT
AGTCCGTTATCAACTTGAAAAAGTGGCACCGAGTCGGTGCTTTTTTTGATATCGAATTCCTGCAGCCCGG
GGGATCCACTAGTTCTAGAGCGGCCGCCACCGCGGTGGAGCTCATCCCAATGGCGCGCCGAGCTTGGCTC
GAGCATGGTCATAGCTGTTTCCTGCTCACTCATTAGGCACCGGGATCTCGACCGATGCCCTTGAGAGCCT
TCAACCCAGTCAGCTCCTTCCGGTGGGCGCGGGGCATGACTATCGTCGCCGCACTTATGACTGTCTTCTT
TATCATGCAACTCGTAGGACAGGTGCCGGCAGCGCTCTGGGTCATTTTCGGCGAGGACCGCTTTCGCTGG
AGCGCGACGATGATCGGCCTGTCGCTTGCGGTATTCGGAATCTTGCACGCCCTCGCTCAAGCCTTCGTCA
CTGGTCCCGCCACCAAACGTTTCGGCGAGAAGCAGGCCATTATCGCCGGCATGGCGGCCCCACGGGTGCG
CATGATCGTGCTCCTGTCGTTGAGGACCCGGCTAGGCTGGCGGGGTTGCCTTACTGGTTAGCAGAATGAA
TCACCGATACGCGAGCGAACGTGAAGCGACTGCTGCTGCAAAACGTCTGCGACCTGAGCAACAACATGAA
TGGTCTTCGGTTTCCGTGTTTCGTAAAGTCTGGAAACGCGGAAGTCAGCGCCCTGCACCATTATGTTCCG
GATCTGCATCGCAGGATGCTGCTGGCTACCCTGTGGAACACCTACATCTGTATTAACGAAGCGCTGGCAT
TGACCCTGAGTGATTTTTCTCTGGTCCCGCCGCATCCATACCGCCAGTTGTTTACCCTCACAACGTTCCA
GTAACCGGGCATGTTCATCATCAGTAACCCGTATCGTGAGCATCCTCTCTCGTTTCATCGGTATCATTAC
CCCCATGAACAGAAATCCCCCTTACACGGAGGCATCAGTGACCAAACAGGAAAAAACCGCCCTTAACATG
GCCCGCTTTATCAGAAGCCAGACATTAACGCTTCTGGAGAAACTCAACGAGCTGGACGCGGATGAACAGG
CAGACATCTGTGAATCGCTTCACGACCACGCTGATGAGCTTTACCGCAGCTGCCTCGCGCGTTTCGGTGA
TGACGGTGAAAACCTCTGACACATGCAGCTCCCGGAGACGGTCACAGCTTGTCTGTAAGCGGATGCCGGG
AGCAGACAAGCCCGTCAGGGCGCGTCAGCGGGTGTTGGCGGGTGTCGGGGCGCAGCCATGACCCAGTCAC
GTAGCGATAGCGGAGTGTATACTGGCTTAACTATGCGGCATCAGAGCAGATTGTACTGAGAGTGCACCAT
ATATGCGGTGTGAAATACCGCACAGATGCGTAAGGAGAAAATACCGCATCAGGCGCTCTTCCGCTTCCTC
GCTCACTGACTCGCTGCGCTCGGTCGTTCGGCTGCGGCGAGCGGTATCAGCTCACTCAAAGGCGGTAATA
CGGTTATCCACAGAATCAGGGGATAACGCAGGAAAGAACATGTGAGCAAAAGGCCAGCAAAAGGCCAGGA
ACCGTAAAAAGGCCGCGTTGCTGGCGTTTTTCCATAGGCTCCGCCCCCCTGACGAGCATCACAAAAATCG
ACGCTCAAGTCAGAGGTGGCGAAACCCGACAGGACTATAAAGATACCAGGCGTTTCCCCCTGGAAGCTCC
CTCGTGCGCTCTCCTGTTCCGACCCTGCCGCTTACCGGATACCTGTCCGCCTTTCTCCCTTCGGGAAGCG
TGGCGCTTTCTCATAGCTCACGCTGTAGGTATCTCAGTTCGGTGTAGGTCGTTCGCTCCAAGCTGGGCTG
TGTGCACGAACCCCCCGTTCAGCCCGACCGCTGCGCCTTATCCGGTAACTATCGTCTTGAGTCCAACCCG
GTAAGACACGACTTATCGCCACTGGCAGCAGCCACTGGTAACAGGATTAGCAGAGCGAGGTATGTAGGCG
GTGCTACAGAGTTCTTGAAGTGGTGGCCTAACTACGGCTACACTAGAAGGACAGTATTTGGTATCTGCGC
TCTGCTGAAGCCAGTTACCTTCGGAAAAAGAGTTGGTAGCTCTTGATCCGGCAAACAAACCACCGCTGGT
AGCGGTGGTTTTTTTGTTTGCAAGCAGCAGATTACGCGCAGAAAAAAAGGATCTCAAGAAGATCCTTTGA
TCTTTTCTACGGGGTCTGACGCTCAGTGGAACGAAAACTCACGTTAAGGGATTTTGGTCATGAACAATAA
AACTGTCTGCTTACATAAACAGTAATACAAGGGGTGTTATGAGCCATATTCAACGGGAAACGTCTTGCTC
TAGGCCGCGATTAAATTCCAACATGGATGCTGATTTATATGGGTATAAATGGGCTCGCGATAATGTCGGG
CAATCAGGTGCGACAATCTATCGATTGTATGGGAAGCCCGATGCGCCAGAGTTGTTTCTGAAACATGGCA
AAGGTAGCGTTGCCAATGATGTTACAGATGAGATGGTCAGACTAAACTGGCTGACGGAATTTATGCCTCT
TCCGACCATCAAGCATTTTATCCGTACTCCTGATGATGCATGGTTACTCACCACTGCGATCCCCGGGAAA
ACAGCATTCCAGGTATTAGAAGAATATCCTGATTCAGGTGAAAATATTGTTGATGCGCTGGCAGTGTTCC
TGCGCCGGTTGCATTCGATTCCTGTTTGTAATTGTCCTTTTAACAGCGATCGCGTATTTCGTCTCGCTCA
GGCGCAATCACGAATGAATAACGGTTTGGTTGATGCGAGTGATTTTGATGACGAGCGTAATGGCTGGCCT
GTTGAACAAGTCTGGAAAGAAATGCATAAACTTTTGCCATTCTCACCGGATTCAGTCGTCACTCATGGTG
ATTTCTCACTTGATAACCTTATTTTTGACGAGGGGAAATTAATAGGTTGTATTGATGTTGGACGAGTCGG
AATCGCAGACCGATACCAGGATCTTGCCATCCTATGGAACTGCCTCGGTGAGTTTTCTCCTTCATTACAG
AAACGGCTTTTTCAAAAATATGGTATTGATAATCCTGATATGAATAAATTGCAGTTTCATTTGATGCTCG
ATGAGTTTTTCTAAGAATTAATTCATGAGCGGATACATATTTGAATGTATTTAGAAAAATAAACAAATAG
GGGTTCCGCGCACATTTCCCCGAAAAGTGCCACCTG
Features (pLannotate 1.2.2; 18 found; start..end, strand, type, name):
      1..22      -  CDS            lacZα (fragment): LacZα fragment of β-galactosidase; lacZ fragment
     39..75      -  misc_feature   MCS (fragment): pBluescript multiple cloning site
     76..111     +  misc_feature   bom (fragment): basis of mobility region from pBR322
    137..1555    -  CDS            sacB: SACB_BACSU - Experimental evidence at protein level: Swiss-Prot protein existence level 1. From Bacillus subtilis (strain 168).
   1556..1928    -  promoter       sacB promoter (fragment): sacR; sacB promoter and control region
   1937..1999    +  CDS            RXL7_STAA1 (fragment): Protein inferred from homology: Swiss-Prot protein existence level 3. From Staphylococcus aureus (strain Mu3 / ATCC 700698).
   2100..2786    +  CDS            Apobec1: ABEC1_RAT - Experimental evidence at protein level: Swiss-Prot protein existence level 1. Catalytic component of the apolipoprotein B mRNA editing enzyme complex which is responsible for the postranscriptional editing of a CAA codon for Gln to a UAA codon for stop in the APOB mRNA. May also play a role in the epigenetic regulation of gene expression by participating in DNA demethylation. From Rattus norvegicus (Rat).
   2835..6938    +  CDS            Cas9(D10A): nickase mutant of the Cas9 endonuclease from the Streptococcus pyogenes Type II CRISPR/Cas system generates RNA-guided single strand nicks in DNA due to the D10A mutation in the RuvC catalytic domain
   6983..7017    +  promoter       J23119(SpeI) promoter: bacterial promoter (Registry of Standard Biological Parts BBa J23119) modified to end with an SpeI site
   7035..7110    +  misc_RNA       gRNA scaffold: guide RNA scaffold for the Streptococcus pyogenes CRISPR/Cas9 system
   7116..7183    -  misc_feature   MCS (fragment): pBluescript multiple cloning site
   7258..7549    +  CDS            TcR (fragment): tetracycline efflux protein; tet; confers resistance to tetracycline
   7621..8001    -  CDS            YPB1_ECOLX: Protein predicted: Swiss-Prot protein existence level 4. From Escherichia coli.
   8018..8209    +  CDS            rop: Rop protein, which maintains plasmids at low copy number; rop
   8311..8453    +  misc_feature   bom: basis of mobility region from pBR322
   8639..9227    -  rep_origin     ori: high-copy-number ColE1/pMB1/pBR322/pUC origin of replication
   9349..10164   +  CDS            KanR: aminoglycoside phosphotransferase; aph(3')-Ia; confers resistance to kanamycin in bacteria or G418 (Geneticin®) in eukaryotes
  10173..10230   -  promoter       AmpR promoter (fragment): bla
