>Addgene plasmid #117235 | pBECKP-km | addgene full sequence | sequence record 227412 | Addgene NGS Result
ATGAGTAGCGAAACCGGTCCGGTTGCAGTGGATCCGACCCTGCGCCGTCGCATTGAACCGCACGAGTTTG
AAGTGTTCTTTGATCCGCGCGAGCTGCGCAAAGAAACTTGCCTGCTGTACGAGATTAACTGGGGTGGCCG
CCATAGCATCTGGCGCCATACCAGCCAGAACACCAATAAGCACGTGGAAGTGAATTTTATTGAAAAATTT
ACCACCGAGCGCTACTTCTGCCCTAATACCCGCTGCAGCATCACCTGGTTTCTGAGCTGGAGCCCGTGCG
GCGAATGTAGTCGCGCCATTACCGAGTTCCTGAGCCGCTATCCGCATGTGACCCTGTTCATCTACATCGC
CCGTCTGTACCATCACGCCGATCCGCGCAATCGCCAAGGTCTGCGTGATCTGATTAGCAGCGGTGTGACC
ATCCAGATCATGACCGAACAAGAGAGCGGCTATTGCTGGCGCAACTTCGTGAACTATTCTCCGAGCAACG
AAGCCCACTGGCCGCGTTATCCGCATCTGTGGGTGCGCCTGTATGTGCTGGAGCTGTACTGCATCATCCT
GGGCCTGCCGCCTTGCCTGAATATTCTGCGCCGTAAACAGCCGCAACTGACATTCTTCACCATCGCACTG
CAGAGCTGCCATTATCAGCGCCTGCCGCCGCACATTTTATGGGCCACCGGTCTGAAAAGCGGTAGTGAAA
CTCCGGGCACAAGCGAAAGCGCAACCCCGGAAAGTGATAAGAAATACTCAATAGGCTTAGCTATCGGCAC
AAATAGCGTCGGATGGGCGGTGATCACTGATGAATATAAGGTTCCGTCTAAAAAGTTCAAGGTTCTGGGA
AATACAGACCGCCACAGTATCAAAAAAAATCTTATAGGGGCTCTTTTATTTGACAGTGGAGAGACAGCGG
AAGCGACTCGTCTCAAACGGACAGCTCGTAGAAGGTATACACGTCGGAAGAATCGTATTTGTTATCTACA
GGAGATTTTTTCAAATGAGATGGCGAAAGTAGATGATAGTTTCTTTCATCGACTTGAAGAGTCTTTTTTG
GTGGAAGAAGACAAGAAGCATGAACGTCATCCTATTTTTGGAAATATAGTAGATGAAGTTGCTTATCATG
AGAAATATCCAACTATCTATCATCTGCGAAAAAAATTGGTAGATTCTACTGATAAAGCGGATTTGCGCTT
AATCTATTTGGCCTTAGCGCATATGATTAAGTTTCGTGGTCATTTTTTGATTGAGGGAGATTTAAATCCT
GATAATAGTGATGTGGACAAACTATTTATCCAGTTGGTACAAACCTACAATCAATTATTTGAAGAAAACC
CTATTAACGCAAGTGGAGTAGATGCTAAAGCGATTCTTTCTGCACGATTGAGTAAATCAAGACGATTAGA
AAATCTCATTGCTCAGCTCCCCGGTGAGAAGAAAAATGGCTTATTTGGGAATCTCATTGCTTTGTCATTG
GGTTTGACCCCTAATTTTAAATCAAATTTTGATTTGGCAGAAGATGCTAAATTACAGCTTTCAAAAGATA
CTTACGATGATGATTTAGATAATTTATTGGCGCAAATTGGAGATCAATATGCTGATTTGTTTTTGGCAGC
TAAGAATTTATCAGATGCTATTTTACTTTCAGATATCCTAAGAGTAAATACTGAAATAACTAAGGCTCCC
CTATCAGCTTCAATGATTAAACGCTACGATGAACATCATCAAGACTTGACTCTTTTAAAAGCTTTAGTTC
GACAACAACTTCCAGAAAAGTATAAAGAAATCTTTTTTGATCAATCAAAAAACGGATATGCAGGTTATAT
TGATGGGGGAGCTAGCCAAGAAGAATTTTATAAATTTATCAAACCAATTTTAGAAAAAATGGATGGTACT
GAGGAATTATTGGTGAAACTAAATCGTGAAGATTTGCTGCGCAAGCAACGGACCTTTGACAACGGCTCTA
TTCCCCATCAAATTCACTTGGGTGAGCTGCATGCTATTTTGAGAAGACAAGAAGACTTTTATCCATTTTT
AAAAGACAATCGTGAGAAGATTGAAAAAATCTTGACTTTTCGAATTCCTTATTATGTTGGTCCATTGGCG
CGTGGCAATAGTCGTTTTGCATGGATGACTCGGAAGTCTGAAGAAACAATTACCCCATGGAATTTTGAAG
AAGTTGTCGATAAAGGTGCTTCAGCTCAATCATTTATTGAACGCATGACAAACTTTGATAAAAATCTTCC
AAATGAAAAAGTACTACCAAAACATAGTTTGCTTTATGAGTATTTTACGGTTTATAACGAATTGACAAAG
GTCAAATATGTTACTGAAGGAATGCGAAAACCAGCATTTCTTTCAGGTGAACAGAAGAAAGCCATTGTTG
ATTTACTCTTCAAAACAAATCGAAAAGTAACCGTTAAGCAATTAAAAGAAGATTATTTCAAAAAAATAGA
ATGTTTTGATAGTGTTGAAATTTCAGGAGTTGAAGATAGATTTAATGCTTCATTAGGTACCTACCATGAT
TTGCTAAAAATTATTAAAGATAAAGATTTTTTGGATAATGAAGAAAATGAAGATATCTTAGAGGATATTG
TTTTAACATTGACCTTATTTGAAGATAGGGAGATGATTGAGGAAAGACTTAAAACATATGCTCACCTCTT
TGATGATAAGGTGATGAAACAGCTTAAACGTCGCCGTTATACTGGTTGGGGACGTTTGTCTCGAAAATTG
ATTAATGGTATTAGGGATAAGCAATCTGGCAAAACAATATTAGATTTTTTGAAATCAGATGGTTTTGCCA
ATCGCAATTTTATGCAGCTGATCCATGATGATAGTTTGACATTTAAAGAAGACATTCAAAAAGCACAAGT
GTCTGGACAAGGCGATAGTTTACATGAACATATTGCAAATTTAGCTGGTAGCCCTGCTATTAAAAAAGGT
ATTTTACAGACTGTAAAAGTTGTTGATGAATTGGTCAAAGTAATGGGGCGGCATAAGCCAGAAAATATCG
TTATTGAAATGGCACGTGAAAATCAGACAACTCAAAAGGGCCAGAAAAATTCGCGAGAGCGTATGAAACG
AATCGAAGAAGGTATCAAAGAATTAGGAAGTCAGATTCTTAAAGAGCATCCTGTTGAAAATACTCAATTG
CAAAATGAAAAGCTCTATCTCTATTATCTCCAAAATGGAAGAGACATGTATGTGGACCAAGAATTAGATA
TTAATCGTTTAAGTGATTATGATGTCGATCACATTGTTCCACAAAGTTTCCTTAAAGACGATTCAATAGA
CAATAAGGTCTTAACGCGTTCTGATAAAAATCGTGGTAAATCGGATAACGTTCCAAGTGAAGAAGTAGTC
AAAAAGATGAAAAACTATTGGAGACAACTTCTAAACGCCAAGTTAATCACTCAACGTAAGTTTGATAATT
TAACGAAAGCTGAACGTGGAGGTTTGAGTGAACTTGATAAAGCTGGTTTTATCAAACGCCAATTGGTTGA
AACTCGCCAAATCACTAAGCATGTGGCACAAATTTTGGATAGTCGCATGAATACTAAATACGATGAAAAT
GATAAACTTATTCGAGAGGTTAAAGTGATTACCTTAAAATCTAAATTAGTTTCTGACTTCCGAAAAGATT
TCCAATTCTATAAAGTACGTGAGATTAACAATTACCATCATGCCCATGATGCGTATCTAAATGCCGTCGT
TGGAACTGCTTTGATTAAGAAATATCCAAAACTTGAATCGGAGTTTGTCTATGGTGATTATAAAGTTTAT
GATGTTCGTAAAATGATTGCTAAGTCTGAGCAAGAAATAGGCAAAGCAACCGCAAAATATTTCTTTTACT
CTAATATCATGAACTTCTTCAAAACAGAAATTACACTTGCAAATGGAGAGATTCGCAAACGCCCTCTAAT
CGAAACTAATGGGGAAACTGGAGAAATTGTCTGGGATAAAGGGCGAGATTTTGCCACAGTGCGCAAAGTA
TTGTCCATGCCCCAAGTCAATATTGTCAAGAAAACAGAAGTACAGACAGGCGGATTCTCCAAGGAGTCAA
TTTTACCAAAAAGAAATTCGGACAAGCTTATTGCTCGTAAAAAAGACTGGGATCCAAAAAAATATGGTGG
TTTTGATAGTCCAACGGTAGCTTATTCAGTCCTAGTGGTTGCTAAGGTGGAAAAAGGGAAATCGAAGAAG
TTAAAATCCGTTAAAGAGTTACTAGGGATCACAATTATGGAAAGAAGTTCCTTTGAAAAAAATCCGATTG
ACTTTTTAGAAGCTAAAGGATATAAGGAAGTTAAAAAAGACTTAATCATTAAACTACCTAAATATAGTCT
TTTTGAGTTAGAAAACGGTCGTAAACGGATGCTGGCTAGTGCCGGAGAATTACAAAAAGGAAATGAGCTG
GCTCTGCCAAGCAAATATGTGAATTTTTTATATTTAGCTAGTCATTATGAAAAGTTGAAGGGTAGTCCAG
AAGATAACGAACAAAAACAATTGTTTGTGGAGCAGCATAAGCATTATTTAGATGAGATTATTGAGCAAAT
CAGTGAATTTTCTAAGCGTGTTATTTTAGCAGATGCCAATTTAGATAAAGTTCTTAGTGCATATAACAAA
CATAGAGACAAACCAATACGTGAACAAGCAGAAAATATTATTCATTTATTTACGTTGACGAATCTTGGAG
CTCCCGCTGCTTTTAAATATTTTGATACAACAATTGATCGTAAACGATATACGTCTACAAAAGAAGTTTT
AGATGCCACTCTTATCCATCAATCCATCACTGGTCTTTATGAAACACGCATTGATTTGAGTCAGCTAGGA
GGTGACTGATGGCTGGTTGGCGTACTGTTGTGGTAAATACCAAGCTTGATATCTTGACAGCTAGCTCAGT
CCTAGGTATAATACTAGTCGAGACCATTGGTCTCAGTTTTAGAGCTAGAAATAGCAAGTTAAAATAAGGC
TAGTCCGTTATCAACTTGAAAAAGTGGCACCGAGTCGGTGCTTTTTTTGATATCGAATTCCTGCAGCCCG
GGGGATCCACTAGTTCTAGAGCGGCCGCCACCGCGGTGGAGCTCATCCCAATGGCGCGCCGAGCTTGGCT
CGAGCATGGTCATAGCTGTTTCCTGCTCACTCATTAGGCACCGGGATCTCGACCGATGCCCTTGAGAGCC
TTCAACCCAGTCAGCTCCTTCCGGTGGGCGCGGGGCATGACTATCGTCGCCGCACTTATGACTGTCTTCT
TTATCATGCAACTCGTAGGACAGGTGCCGGCAGCGCTCTGGGTCATTTTCGGCGAGGACCGCTTTCGCTG
GAGCGCGACGATGATCGGCCTGTCGCTTGCGGTATTCGGAATCTTGCACGCCCTCGCTCAAGCCTTCGTC
ACTGGTCCCGCCACCAAACGTTTCGGCGAGAAGCAGGCCATTATCGCCGGCATGGCGGCCCCACGGGTGC
GCATGATCGTGCTCCTGTCGTTGAGGACCCGGCTAGGCTGGCGGGGTTGCCTTACTGGTTAGCAGAATGA
ATCACCGATACGCGAGCGAACGTGAAGCGACTGCTGCTGCAAAACGTCTGCGACCTGAGCAACAACATGA
ATGGTCTTCGGTTTCCGTGTTTCGTAAAGTCTGGAAACGCGGAAGTCAGCGCCCTGCACCATTATGTTCC
GGATCTGCATCGCAGGATGCTGCTGGCTACCCTGTGGAACACCTACATCTGTATTAACGAAGCGCTGGCA
TTGACCCTGAGTGATTTTTCTCTGGTCCCGCCGCATCCATACCGCCAGTTGTTTACCCTCACAACGTTCC
AGTAACCGGGCATGTTCATCATCAGTAACCCGTATCGTGAGCATCCTCTCTCGTTTCATCGGTATCATTA
CCCCCATGAACAGAAATCCCCCTTACACGGAGGCATCAGTGACCAAACAGGAAAAAACCGCCCTTAACAT
GGCCCGCTTTATCAGAAGCCAGACATTAACGCTTCTGGAGAAACTCAACGAGCTGGACGCGGATGAACAG
GCAGACATCTGTGAATCGCTTCACGACCACGCTGATGAGCTTTACCGCAGCTGCCTCGCGCGTTTCGGTG
ATGACGGTGAAAACCTCTGACACATGCAGCTCCCGGAGACGGTCACAGCTTGTCTGTAAGCGGATGCCGG
GAGCAGACAAGCCCGTCAGGGCGCGTCAGCGGGTGTTGGCGGGTGTCGGGGCGCAGCCATGACCCAGTCA
CGTAGCGATAGCGGAGTGTATACTGGCTTAACTATGCGGCATCAGAGCAGATTGTACTGAGAGTGCACCA
TTGCGGTGTGAAATACCGCACAGATGCGTAAGGAGAAAATACCGCATCAGGCGCTCTTCCGCTTCCTCGC
TCACTGACTCGCTGCGCTCGGTCGTTCGGCTGCGGCGAGCGGTATCAGCTCACTCAAAGGCGGTAATACG
GTTATCCACAGAATCAGGGGATAACGCAGGAAAGAACATGTGAGCAAAAGGCCAGCAAAAGGCCAGGAAC
CGTAAAAAGGCCGCGTTGCTGGCGTTTTTCCATAGGCTCCGCCCCCCTGACGAGCATCACAAAAATCGAC
GCTCAAGTCAGAGGTGGCGAAACCCGACAGGACTATAAAGATACCAGGCGTTTCCCCCTGGAAGCTCCCT
CGTGCGCTCTCCTGTTCCGACCCTGCCGCTTACCGGATACCTGTCCGCCTTTCTCCCTTCGGGAAGCGTG
GCGCTTTCTCATAGCTCACGCTGTAGGTATCTCAGTTCGGTGTAGGTCGTTCGCTCCAAGCTGGGCTGTG
TGCACGAACCCCCCGTTCAGCCCGACCGCTGCGCCTTATCCGGTAACTATCGTCTTGAGTCCAACCCGGT
AAGACACGACTTATCGCCACTGGCAGCAGCCACTGGTAACAGGATTAGCAGAGCGAGGTATGTAGGCGGT
GCTACAGAGTTCTTGAAGTGGTGGCCTAACTACGGCTACACTAGAAGGACAGTATTTGGTATCTGCGCTC
TGCTGAAGCCAGTTACCTTCGGAAAAAGAGTTGGTAGCTCTTGATCCGGCAAACAAACCACCGCTGGTAG
CGGTGGTTTTTTTGTTTGCAAGCAGCAGATTACGCGCAGAAAAAAAGGATCTCAAGAAGATCCTTTGATC
TTTTCTACGGGGTCTGACGCTCAGTGGAACGAAAACTCACGTTAAGGGATTTTGGTCATGAACAATAAAA
CTGTCTGCTTACATAAACAGTAATACAAGGGGTGTTATGAGCCATATTCAACGGGAAACGTCTTGCTCTA
GGCCGCGATTAAATTCCAACATGGATGCTGATTTATATGGGTATAAATGGGCTCGCGATAATGTCGGGCA
ATCAGGTGCGACAATCTATCGATTGTATGGGAAGCCCGATGCGCCAGAGTTGTTTCTGAAACATGGCAAA
GGTAGCGTTGCCAATGATGTTACAGATGAGATGGTCAGACTAAACTGGCTGACGGAATTTATGCCTCTTC
CGACCATCAAGCATTTTATCCGTACTCCTGATGATGCATGGTTACTCACCACTGCGATCCCCGGGAAAAC
AGCATTCCAGGTATTAGAAGAATATCCTGATTCAGGTGAAAATATTGTTGATGCGCTGGCAGTGTTCCTG
CGCCGGTTGCATTCGATTCCTGTTTGTAATTGTCCTTTTAACAGCGATCGCGTATTTCGTCTCGCTCAGG
CGCAATCACGAATGAATAACGGTTTGGTTGATGCGAGTGATTTTGATGACGAGCGTAATGGCTGGCCTGT
TGAACAAGTCTGGAAAGAAATGCATAAACTTTTGCCATTCTCACCGGATTCAGTCGTCACTCATGGTGAT
TTCTCACTTGATAACCTTATTTTTGACGAGGGGAAATTAATAGGTTGTATTGATGTTGGACGAGTCGGAA
TCGCAGACCGATACCAGGATCTTGCCATCCTATGGAACTGCCTCGGTGAGTTTTCTCCTTCATTACAGAA
ACGGCTTTTTCAAAAATATGGTATTGATAATCCTGATATGAATAAATTGCAGTTTCATTTGATGCTCGAT
GAGTTTTTCTAAGAATTAATTCATGAGCGGATACATATTTGAATGTATTTAGAAAAATAAACAAATAGGG
GTTCCGCGCACATTTCCCCGAAAAGTGCCACCTGTGTAAACGACGGCCAGTGAATTGACGCGTATTGGGA
TGGTACCGGGCCCCCCCTCGAGGTCGACGGTATCGATACGGCATCAGAGCAGATTGTACTGAGAGTGCAC
CATAATCGGCATTTTCTTTTGCGTTTTTATTTGTTAACTGTTAATTGTCCTTGTTCAAGGATGCTGTCTT
TGACAACAGATGTTTTCTTGCCTTTGATGTTCAGCAGGAAGCTAGGCGCAAACGTTGATTGTTTGTCTGC
GTAGAATCCTCTGTTTGTCATATAGCTTGTAATCACGACATTGTTTCCTTTCGCTTGAGGTACAGCGAAG
TGTGAGTAAGTAAAGGTTACATCGTTAGGATCAAGATCCATTTTTAACACAAGGCCAGTTTTGTTCAGCG
GCTTGTATGGGCCAGTTAAAGAATTAGAAACATAACCAAGCATGTAAATATCGTTAGACGTAATGCCGTC
AATCGTCATTTTTGATCCGCGGGAGTCAGTGAACAGATACCATTTGCCGTTCATTTTAAAGACGTTCGCG
CGTTCAATTTCATCTGTTACTGTGTTAGATGCAATCAGCGGTTTCATCACTTTTTTCAGTGTGTAATCAT
CGTTTAGCTCAATCATACCGAGAGCGCCGTTTGCTAACTCAGCCGTGCGTTTTTTATCGCTTTGCAGAAG
TTTTTGACTTTCTTGACGGAAGAATGATGTGCTTTTGCCATAGTATGCTTTGTTAAATAAAGATTCTTCG
CCTTGGTAGCCATCTTCAGTTCCAGTGTTTGCTTCAAATACTAAGTATTTGTGGCCTTTATCTTCTACGT
AGTGAGGATCTCTCAGCGTATGGTTGTCGCCTGAGCTGTAGTTGCCTTCATCGATGAACTGCTGTACATT
TTGATACGTTTTTCCGTCACCGTCAAAGATTGATTTATAATCCTCTACACCGTTGATGTTCAAAGAGCTG
TCTGATGCTGATACGTTAACTTGTGCAGTTGTCAGTGTTTGTTTGCCGTAATGTTTACCGGAGAAATCAG
TGTAGAATAAACGGATTTTTCCGTCAGATGTAAATGTGGCTGAACCTGACCATTCTTGTGTTTGGTCTTT
TAGGATAGAATCATTTGCATCGAATTTGTCGCTGTCTTTAAAGACGCGGCCAGCGTTTTTCCAGCTGTCA
ATAGAAGTTTCGCCGACTTTTTGATAGAACATGTAAATCGATGTGTCATCCGCATTTTTAGGATCTCCGG
CTAATGCAAAGACGATGTGGTAGCCGTGATAGTTTGCGACAGTGCCGTCAGCGTTTTGTAATGGCCAGCT
GTCCCAAACGTCCAGGCCTTTTGCAGAAGAGATATTTTTAATTGTGGACGAATCGAACTCAGGAACTTGA
TATTTTTCATTTTTTTGCTGTTCAGGGATTTGCAGCATATCATGGCGTGTAATATGGGAAATGCCGTATG
TTTCCTTATATGGCTTTTGGTTCGTTTCTTTCGCAAACGCTTGAGTTGCGCCTCCTGCCAGCAGTGCGGT
AGTAAAGGTTAATACTGTTGCTTGTTTTGCAAACTTTTTGATGTTCATCGTTCATGTCTCCTTTTTTATG
TACTGTGTTAGCGGTCTGCTTCTTCCAGCCCTCCTGTTTGAAGATGGCAAGTTAGTTACGCACAATAAAA
AAAGACCTAAAATATGTAAGGGGTGACGCCAAAGTATACACTTTGCCCTTTACACATTTTAGGTCTTGCC
TGCTTTATCAGTAACAAACCCGCGCGATTTACTTTTCGACCTCATTCTATTAGACTCTCGTTTGGATTGC
AACTGGTCTATTTTCCTCTTTTGTTTGATAGAAAATCATAAAAGGATTTGCAGACTACGGGCCTAAAGAA
CTAAAAAATCTATCTGTTTCTTTTCATTCTCTGTATTTTTTATAGTTTCTGTTGCATGGGCATAAAGTTG
CAAGCTTGCAAACATGCTTTGGGTAAACATGTAGGTATTAACGTCAATGCGACAATAGTAGCATTGATTA
AATGAGAATTAGTAAGTGTTTTACTTACTAAATTTTATTTAACCTAAAAATGAACCACCTGGATGTGTGG
GATTAAAAAGTGAAGAGAGGAGGACATATCAC
Features (pLannotate 1.2.2; 18 found; start..end, strand, type, name):
      1..687     +  CDS            Apobec1: ABEC1_RAT - Experimental evidence at protein level: Swiss-Prot protein existence level 1. Catalytic component of the apolipoprotein B mRNA editing enzyme complex which is responsible for the postranscriptional editing of a CAA codon for Gln to a UAA codon for stop in the APOB mRNA. May also play a role in the epigenetic regulation of gene expression by participating in DNA demethylation. From Rattus norvegicus (Rat).
    736..4839    +  CDS            Cas9(D10A): nickase mutant of the Cas9 endonuclease from the Streptococcus pyogenes Type II CRISPR/Cas system generates RNA-guided single strand nicks in DNA due to the D10A mutation in the RuvC catalytic domain
   4884..4918    +  promoter       J23119(SpeI) promoter: bacterial promoter (Registry of Standard Biological Parts BBa J23119) modified to end with an SpeI site
   4936..5011    +  misc_RNA       gRNA scaffold: guide RNA scaffold for the Streptococcus pyogenes CRISPR/Cas9 system
   5017..5084    -  misc_feature   MCS (fragment): pBluescript multiple cloning site
   5159..5450    +  CDS            TcR (fragment): tetracycline efflux protein; tet; confers resistance to tetracycline
   5522..5902    -  CDS            YPB1_ECOLX: Protein predicted: Swiss-Prot protein existence level 4. From Escherichia coli.
   5919..6110    +  CDS            rop: Rop protein, which maintains plasmids at low copy number; rop
   6212..6351    +  misc_feature   bom: basis of mobility region from pBR322
   6537..7125    -  rep_origin     ori: high-copy-number ColE1/pMB1/pBR322/pUC origin of replication
   7247..8062    +  CDS            KanR: aminoglycoside phosphotransferase; aph(3')-Ia; confers resistance to kanamycin in bacteria or G418 (Geneticin®) in eukaryotes
   8071..8128    -  promoter       AmpR promoter (fragment): bla
   8158..8175    -  CDS            lacZα (fragment): LacZα fragment of β-galactosidase; lacZ fragment
   8192..8228    -  misc_feature   MCS (fragment): pBluescript multiple cloning site
   8229..8264    +  misc_feature   bom (fragment): basis of mobility region from pBR322
   8290..9708    -  CDS            sacB: SACB_BACSU - Experimental evidence at protein level: Swiss-Prot protein existence level 1. From Bacillus subtilis (strain 168).
   9709..10081   -  promoter       sacB promoter (fragment): sacR; sacB promoter and control region
  10090..10152   +  CDS            RXL7_STAA1 (fragment): Protein inferred from homology: Swiss-Prot protein existence level 3. From Staphylococcus aureus (strain Mu3 / ATCC 700698).
