[The description below was written by a language model from this plasmid's Addgene catalogue record and pLannotate feature annotations shown in this document.]
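Description:
pBECKP-km is a roughly 10.3 kb bacterial expression plasmid built for CRISPR-guided cytidine base editing in Klebsiella pneumoniae. The catalogue lists the backbone as unknown, but the annotated features point to pBR322-type replication functions: a ColE1/pMB1-family origin accompanied by the rop gene and the bom mobility region, along with a remnant of the tetracycline resistance gene. The presence of rop fits the plasmid's low-copy designation. Selection relies on an aph(3')-Ia kanamycin resistance gene, which the record says is used in both E. coli and K. pneumoniae.

The payload is a fusion of rat APOBEC1 cytidine deaminase, placed at the N-terminus, to the D10A nickase form of Streptococcus pyogenes Cas9. Guided to a target by an sgRNA, the deaminase converts cytosines to uracils on the displaced single strand, while the nickase cuts the opposite strand, favouring C-to-T changes without a double-strand break or a repair template. The promoter driving the fusion is not identified by the annotation; only a short fragment with homology to a Staphylococcus aureus ribosomal protein gene lies directly upstream. Downstream, a constitutive J23119 promoter modified to end in an SpeI site is separated by a short gap, presumably the spacer position, from the S. pyogenes gRNA scaffold. A Bacillus subtilis sacB gene with its native control region provides sucrose counter-selection, which would allow the plasmid to be cured once editing is complete. The depositor and sequencing-derived records differ by only four bases in length and show the same features in the same order, with different start points.
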