Addgene plasmid #117235: pBECKP-km
Purpose: A cytidine deaminase-mediated base-editing plasmid in Klebsiella Pneumoniae
Depositing lab: Quanjiang Ji. Depositing organization: ShanghaiTech University. Publication: Precise and efficient genome editing in Klebsiella pneumoniae using CRISPR-Cas9 and CRISPR-assisted cytidine deaminase. Wang Y, Wang S, Chen W, Song L, Zhang Y, Shen Z, Yu F, Li M, Ji Q. Appl Environ Microbiol. 2018 Sep 14. pii: AEM.01834-18. doi: 10.1128/AEM.01834-18. PubMed 30217854.
Backbone
  Vector backbone: Unknown
  Total vector size (bp): 10256
  Vector type: Bacterial Expression, CRISPR, Synthetic Biology
Growth in bacteria
  Bacterial resistance: Kanamycin, 50 μg/mL
  Growth temperature: 37°C
  Growth strain: DH5alpha
  Growth instructions: Selectable Marker: 50 μg/mL kanamycin in both E.coli and Klebsiella Pneumoniae
  Copy number: Low Copy
Gene/Insert
  Gene/Insert name: ncas9-BEC, fusion protein of rAPOBEC1 and spCas9 nickase
  Cloning method: Gibson Cloning
  Sequencing primers: 5′ NA; 3′ M13-rev
Terms and licenses: Academic/Nonprofit Terms; Industry Terms: Not Available to Industry
How to cite: pBECKP-km was a gift from Quanjiang Ji (Addgene plasmid # 117235 ; http://n2t.net/addgene:117235 ; RRID:Addgene_117235)
